Addgene plasmid #239311: LentiCRISPR-B_sgRNA_POP1 (pAVA3497)
Purpose: Lentiviral vector expressing Cas9-P2A-Blasticidin and an sgRNA targeting POP1
Depositing lab: Andrei Alexandrov. Depositing organization: Clemson University. Publication: Identification of human pathways acting on nuclear non-coding RNAs using the Mirror forward genetic approach. Che R, Panah M, Mirani B, Knowles K, Ostapovich A, Majumdar D, Chen X, DeSimone J, White W, Noonan M, Luo H, Alexandrov A. Nat Commun. 2025 May 22;16(1):4741. doi: 10.1038/s41467-025-59998-3. PubMed 40399278.
Backbone
  Vector backbone: LentiCRISPR-B
  Vector type: Lentiviral, CRISPR
  Selectable markers: Blasticidin
Growth in bacteria
  Bacterial resistance: Ampicillin, 100 μg/mL
  Growth temperature: 37°C
  Growth strain: NEB Stable
  Copy number: High Copy
Gene/Insert
  Gene/Insert name: U6-driven sgRNA targeting POP1
  gRNA/shRNA sequence: TGCCGCTGTCGTGAAGTTCC
  Species: H. sapiens (human)
  Entrez Gene: POP1 (a.k.a. ANXD2)
  Cloning method: Gibson Cloning
  Sequencing primers: 5′ CGTGACGTAGAAAGTAATAATTTCTTGGGTAG
Terms and licenses: Academic/Nonprofit Terms; Industry Terms: Not Available to Industry
Depositor comments: Please visit https://doi.org/10.1101/2024.09.26.615073 for bioRxiv preprint.
How to cite: LentiCRISPR-B_sgRNA_POP1 (pAVA3497) was a gift from Andrei Alexandrov (Addgene plasmid # 239311 ; http://n2t.net/addgene:239311 ; RRID:Addgene_239311)
