[The description below was written by a language model from this plasmid's Addgene catalogue record and pLannotate feature annotations shown in this document.]
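Description:
LentiCRISPR-B_sgRNA_POP1 (pAVA3497) is an all-in-one lentiviral CRISPR vector built on the LentiCRISPR-B backbone. From a single provirus it delivers Streptococcus pyogenes Cas9, a blasticidin resistance marker and a guide RNA against human POP1 (also known as ANXD2). The roughly 11.4 kb plasmid is maintained in E. coli through a high-copy ColE1/pUC-type origin with ampicillin selection (AmpR). It also carries an f1 origin, an SV40 origin, and residual lac, T7 and T3 elements from the cloning backbone. The listed growth strain is a recombination-stabilising one, as is common for LTR-containing plasmids.

The viral portion has a third-generation, self-inactivating layout. An RSV promoter replaces the U3 region upstream of a truncated HIV-1 5' LTR and drives genomic RNA production in packaging cells. It is followed by the Ψ packaging signal with a gag fragment, the RRE for Rev-dependent nuclear export, and a cPPT/CTS that aids nuclear import. A ΔU3 3' LTR and an SV40 polyadenylation signal close the unit.

Two expression units sit between the LTRs. A human U6 Pol III promoter transcribes the POP1-targeting spacer fused to the SpCas9 gRNA scaffold; this cassette was inserted by Gibson cloning. An EF-1α core promoter drives the Cas9 open reading frame, which the annotation tool splits into N- and C-terminal segments that are contiguous. According to the catalogue entry, Cas9 is linked by a P2A self-cleaving peptide to blasticidin S deaminase, although the P2A itself is not annotated in the feature table. A WPRE downstream enhances transcript expression.

The construct is intended for producing lentivirus to disrupt POP1 in human cells, with blasticidin selection of transduced cells. It was deposited with a forward genetic study of pathways acting on nuclear non-coding RNAs.
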