Features (pLannotate 1.2.2; 29 found; start..end, strand, type, name):
      5..231     +  promoter       RSV promoter: Rous sarcoma virus enhancer/promoter
    232..412     +  LTR            5' LTR (truncated): truncated 5' long terminal repeat (LTR) from HIV-1
    459..584     +  misc_feature   HIV-1 Ψ: packaging signal of human immunodeficiency virus type 1
    568..931     +  CDS            HIV-1 gag (fragment): gag protein from human immunodeficiency virus 1; gag
   1077..1310    +  misc_feature   RRE: The Rev response element (RRE) of HIV-1 allows for Rev-dependent mRNA export from the nucleus to the cytoplasm.
   1687..1713    +  CDS            Rev (fragment): human immunodeficiency virus 1 (HIV-1) Rev protein; rev; enhances nuclear export of unspliced and incompletely spliced viral mRNAs
   1717..1957    +  promoter       U6 promoter: RNA polymerase III promoter for human U6 snRNA
   1987..2062    +  misc_RNA       gRNA scaffold: guide RNA scaffold for the Streptococcus pyogenes CRISPR/Cas9 system
   2110..2227    +  misc_feature   cPPT/CTS: central polypurine tract and central termination sequence of HIV-1
   2296..2507    +  promoter       EF-1α core promoter: core promoter for human elongation factor EF-1α
   2611..4212    +  CDS            Cas9(N): N-terminal portion of Streptococcus pyogenes Cas9 (Zetsche et al., 2015)
   4213..6711    +  CDS            Cas9(C): C-terminal portion of Streptococcus pyogenes Cas9 (Zetsche et al., 2015)
   6832..7230    +  CDS            BSD: blasticidin S deaminase; Aspergillus terreus BSD; confers resistance to blasticidin
   7246..7834    +  misc_feature   WPRE: woodchuck hepatitis virus posttranscriptional regulatory element
   7885..7904    +  misc_feature   cPPT/CTS (fragment): central polypurine tract and central termination sequence of HIV-1
   7906..8139    +  LTR            3' LTR (ΔU3): self-inactivating 3' long terminal repeat (LTR) from HIV-1
   8217..8338    +  polyA_signal   SV40 poly(A) signal: SV40 polyadenylation signal
   8378..8513    +  rep_origin     SV40 ori: SV40 origin of replication
   8534..8552    -  promoter       T7 promoter: promoter for bacteriophage T7 RNA polymerase
   8560..8715    +  CDS            lacZα (fragment): LacZα fragment of β-galactosidase; lacZ fragment
   8720..9148    +  rep_origin     f1 ori (sequence partly withheld): f1 bacteriophage origin of replication; arrow indicates direction of (+) strand synthesis
   9201..9305    +  promoter       AmpR promoter: bla
   9306..10166   +  CDS            AmpR: β-lactamase; bla; confers resistance to ampicillin, carbenicillin, and related antibiotics
  10337..10925   +  rep_origin     ori: high-copy-number ColE1/pMB1/pBR322/pUC origin of replication
  11108..11200   +  CDS            lacI (fragment): lac repressor; lacI; The lac repressor binds to the lac operator to inhibit transcription in E. coli. This inhibition can be relieved by adding lactose or isopropyl-β-D-thiogalactopyranoside (IPTG).
  11213..11234   +  protein_bind   CAP binding site: CAP binding activates transcription in the presence of cAMP. E. coli catabolite activator protein
  11249..11279   +  promoter       lac promoter: promoter for the E. coli lac operon
  11283..11305   +  protein_bind   lac operator (fragment): The lac repressor binds to the lac operator to inhibit transcription in E. coli. This inhibition can be relieved by adding lactose or isopropyl-β-D-thiogalactopyranoside (IPTG). lac repressor encoded by lacI
  11348..11366   +  promoter       T3 promoter: promoter for bacteriophage T3 RNA polymerase
>Addgene plasmid #239311 | LentiCRISPR-B_sgRNA_POP1 (pAVA3497) | addgene full sequence | sequence record 479136 | Addgene NGS Result
TTAATGTAGTCTTATGCAATACTCTTGTAGTCTTGCAACATGGTAACGATGAGTTAGCAACATGCCTTAC
AAGGAGAGAAAAAGCACCGTGCATGCCGATTGGTGGAAGTAAGGTGGTACGATCGTGCCTTATTAGGAAG
GCAACAGACGGGTCTGACATGGATTGGACGAACCACTGAATTGCCGCATTGCAGAGATATTGTATTTAAG
TGCCTAGCTCGATACATAAACGGGTCTCTCTGGTTAGACCAGATCTGAGCCTGGGAGCTCTCTGGCTAAC
TAGGGAACCCACTGCTTAAGCCTCAATAAAGCTTGCCTTGAGTGCTTCAAGTAGTGTGTGCCCGTCTGTT
GTGTGACTCTGGTAACTAGAGATCCCTCAGACCCTTTTAGTCAGTGTGGAAAATCTCTAGCAGTGGCGCC
CGAACAGGGACTTGAAAGCGAAAGGGAAACCAGAGGAGCTCTCTCGACGCAGGACTCGGCTTGCTGAAGC
GCGCACGGCAAGAGGCGAGGGGCGGCGACTGGTGAGTACGCCAAAAATTTTGACTAGCGGAGGCTAGAAG
GAGAGAGATGGGTGCGAGAGCGTCAGTATTAAGCGGGGGAGAATTAGATCGCGATGGGAAAAAATTCGGT
TAAGGCCAGGGGGAAAGAAAAAATATAAATTAAAACATATAGTATGGGCAAGCAGGGAGCTAGAACGATT
CGCAGTTAATCCTGGCCTGTTAGAAACATCAGAAGGCTGTAGACAAATACTGGGACAGCTACAACCATCC
CTTCAGACAGGATCAGAAGAACTTAGATCATTATATAATACAGTAGCAACCCTCTATTGTGTGCATCAAA
GGATAGAGATAAAAGACACCAAGGAAGCTTTAGACAAGATAGAGGAAGAGCAAAACAAAAGTAAGACCAC
CGCACAGCAAGCGGCCGCTGATCTTCAGACCTGGAGGAGGAGATATGAGGGACAATTGGAGAAGTGAATT
ATATAAATATAAAGTAGTAAAAATTGAACCATTAGGAGTAGCACCCACCAAGGCAAAGAGAAGAGTGGTG
CAGAGAGAAAAAAGAGCAGTGGGAATAGGAGCTTTGTTCCTTGGGTTCTTGGGAGCAGCAGGAAGCACTA
TGGGCGCAGCGTCAATGACGCTGACGGTACAGGCCAGACAATTATTGTCTGGTATAGTGCAGCAGCAGAA
CAATTTGCTGAGGGCTATTGAGGCGCAACAGCATCTGTTGCAACTCACAGTCTGGGGCATCAAGCAGCTC
CAGGCAAGAATCCTGGCTGTGGAAAGATACCTAAAGGATCAACAGCTCCTGGGGATTTGGGGTTGCTCTG
GAAAACTCATTTGCACCACTGCTGTGCCTTGGAATGCTAGTTGGAGTAATAAATCTCTGGAACAGATTTG
GAATCACACGACCTGGATGGAGTGGGACAGAGAAATTAACAATTACACAAGCTTAATACACTCCTTAATT
GAAGAATCGCAAAACCAGCAAGAAAAGAATGAACAAGAATTATTGGAATTAGATAAATGGGCAAGTTTGT
GGAATTGGTTTAACATAACAAATTGGCTGTGGTATATAAAATTATTCATAATGATAGTAGGAGGCTTGGT
AGGTTTAAGAATAGTTTTTGCTGTACTTTCTATAGTGAATAGAGTTAGGCAGGGATATTCACCATTATCG
TTTCAGACCCACCTCCCAACCCCGAGGGGACCCAGAGAGGGCCTATTTCCCATGATTCCTTCATATTTGC
ATATACGATACAAGGCTGTTAGAGAGATAATTAGAATTAATTTGACTGTAAACACAAAGATATTAGTACA
AAATACGTGACGTAGAAAGTAATAATTTCTTGGGTAGTTTGCAGTTTTAAAATTATGTTTTAAAATGGAC
TATCATATGCTTACCGTAACTTGAAAGTATTTCGATTTCTTGGCTTTATATATCTTGTGGAAAGGACGAA
ACACCGTGCCGCTGTCGTGAAGTTCCGTTTTAGAGCTAGAAATAGCAAGTTAAAATAAGGCTAGTCCGTT
ATCAACTTGAAAAAGTGGCACCGAGTCGGTGCTTTTTTGAATTCTAGATCTTGAGACAAATGGCAGTATT
CATCCACAATTTTAAAAGAAAAGGGGGGATTGGGGGGTACAGTGCAGGGGAAAGAATAGTAGACATAATA
GCAACAGACATACAAACTAAAGAATTACAAAAACAAATTACAAAAATTCAAAATTTTCGGGTTTATTACA
GGGACAGCAGAGATCCACTTTGGCGCCGGCTCGAGTGGCTCCGGTGCCCGTCAGTGGGCAGAGCGCACAT
CGCCCACAGTCCCCGAGAAGTTGGGGGGAGGGGTCGGCAATTGAACCGGTGCCTAGAGAAGGTGGCGCGG
GGTAAACTGGGAAAGTGATGTCGTGTACTGGCTCCGCCTTTTTCCCGAGGGTGGGGGAGAACCGTATATA
AGTGCAGTAGTCGCCGTGAACGTTCTTTTTCGCAACGGGTTTGCCGCCAGAACACAGGTGTCGTGACGCG
GGATCCGCCACCATGGATTACAAAGACGATGACGATAAGATGGCCCCAAAGAAGAAGCGGAAGGTCGGTA
TCCACGGAGTCCCAGCAGCCGACAAGAAGTACAGCATCGGCCTGGACATCGGCACCAACTCTGTGGGCTG
GGCCGTGATCACCGACGAGTACAAGGTGCCCAGCAAGAAATTCAAGGTGCTGGGCAACACCGACCGGCAC
AGCATCAAGAAGAACCTGATCGGAGCCCTGCTGTTCGACAGCGGCGAAACAGCCGAGGCCACCCGGCTGA
AGAGAACCGCCAGAAGAAGATACACCAGACGGAAGAACCGGATCTGCTATCTGCAAGAGATCTTCAGCAA
CGAGATGGCCAAGGTGGACGACAGCTTCTTCCACAGACTGGAAGAGTCCTTCCTGGTGGAAGAGGATAAG
AAGCACGAGCGGCACCCCATCTTCGGCAACATCGTGGACGAGGTGGCCTACCACGAGAAGTACCCCACCA
TCTACCACCTGAGAAAGAAACTGGTGGACAGCACCGACAAGGCCGACCTGCGGCTGATCTATCTGGCCCT
GGCCCACATGATCAAGTTCCGGGGCCACTTCCTGATCGAGGGCGACCTGAACCCCGACAACAGCGACGTG
GACAAGCTGTTCATCCAGCTGGTGCAGACCTACAACCAGCTGTTCGAGGAAAACCCCATCAACGCCAGCG
GCGTGGACGCCAAGGCCATCCTGTCTGCCAGACTGAGCAAGAGCAGACGGCTGGAAAATCTGATCGCCCA
GCTGCCCGGCGAGAAGAAGAATGGCCTGTTCGGAAACCTGATTGCCCTGAGCCTGGGCCTGACCCCCAAC
TTCAAGAGCAACTTCGACCTGGCCGAGGATGCCAAACTGCAGCTGAGCAAGGACACCTACGACGACGACC
TGGACAACCTGCTGGCCCAGATCGGCGACCAGTACGCCGACCTGTTTCTGGCCGCCAAGAACCTGTCCGA
CGCCATCCTGCTGAGCGACATCCTGAGAGTGAACACCGAGATCACCAAGGCCCCCCTGAGCGCCTCTATG
ATCAAGAGATACGACGAGCACCACCAGGACCTGACCCTGCTGAAAGCTCTCGTGCGGCAGCAGCTGCCTG
AGAAGTACAAAGAGATTTTCTTCGACCAGAGCAAGAACGGCTACGCCGGCTACATTGACGGCGGAGCCAG
CCAGGAAGAGTTCTACAAGTTCATCAAGCCCATCCTGGAAAAGATGGACGGCACCGAGGAACTGCTCGTG
AAGCTGAACAGAGAGGACCTGCTGCGGAAGCAGCGGACCTTCGACAACGGCAGCATCCCCCACCAGATCC
ACCTGGGAGAGCTGCACGCCATTCTGCGGCGGCAGGAAGATTTTTACCCATTCCTGAAGGACAACCGGGA
AAAGATCGAGAAGATCCTGACCTTCCGCATCCCCTACTACGTGGGCCCTCTGGCCAGGGGAAACAGCAGA
TTCGCCTGGATGACCAGAAAGAGCGAGGAAACCATCACCCCCTGGAACTTCGAGGAAGTGGTGGACAAGG
GCGCTTCCGCCCAGAGCTTCATCGAGCGGATGACCAACTTCGATAAGAACCTGCCCAACGAGAAGGTGCT
GCCCAAGCACAGCCTGCTGTACGAGTACTTCACCGTGTATAACGAGCTGACCAAAGTGAAATACGTGACC
GAGGGAATGAGAAAGCCCGCCTTCCTGAGCGGCGAGCAGAAAAAGGCCATCGTGGACCTGCTGTTCAAGA
CCAACCGGAAAGTGACCGTGAAGCAGCTGAAAGAGGACTACTTCAAGAAAATCGAGTGCTTCGACTCCGT
GGAAATCTCCGGCGTGGAAGATCGGTTCAACGCCTCCCTGGGCACATACCACGATCTGCTGAAAATTATC
AAGGACAAGGACTTCCTGGACAATGAGGAAAACGAGGACATTCTGGAAGATATCGTGCTGACCCTGACAC
TGTTTGAGGACAGAGAGATGATCGAGGAACGGCTGAAAACCTATGCCCACCTGTTCGACGACAAAGTGAT
GAAGCAGCTGAAGCGGCGGAGATACACCGGCTGGGGCAGGCTGAGCCGGAAGCTGATCAACGGCATCCGG
GACAAGCAGTCCGGCAAGACAATCCTGGATTTCCTGAAGTCCGACGGCTTCGCCAACAGAAACTTCATGC
AGCTGATCCACGACGACAGCCTGACCTTTAAAGAGGACATCCAGAAAGCCCAGGTGTCCGGCCAGGGCGA
TAGCCTGCACGAGCACATTGCCAATCTGGCCGGCAGCCCCGCCATTAAGAAGGGCATCCTGCAGACAGTG
AAGGTGGTGGACGAGCTCGTGAAAGTGATGGGCCGGCACAAGCCCGAGAACATCGTGATCGAAATGGCCA
GAGAGAACCAGACCACCCAGAAGGGACAGAAGAACAGCCGCGAGAGAATGAAGCGGATCGAAGAGGGCAT
CAAAGAGCTGGGCAGCCAGATCCTGAAAGAACACCCCGTGGAAAACACCCAGCTGCAGAACGAGAAGCTG
TACCTGTACTACCTGCAGAATGGGCGGGATATGTACGTGGACCAGGAACTGGACATCAACCGGCTGTCCG
ACTACGATGTGGACCATATCGTGCCTCAGAGCTTTCTGAAGGACGACTCCATCGACAACAAGGTGCTGAC
CAGAAGCGACAAGAACCGGGGCAAGAGCGACAACGTGCCCTCCGAAGAGGTCGTGAAGAAGATGAAGAAC
TACTGGCGGCAGCTGCTGAACGCCAAGCTGATTACCCAGAGAAAGTTCGACAATCTGACCAAGGCCGAGA
GAGGCGGCCTGAGCGAACTGGATAAGGCCGGCTTCATCAAGAGACAGCTGGTGGAAACCCGGCAGATCAC
AAAGCACGTGGCACAGATCCTGGACTCCCGGATGAACACTAAGTACGACGAGAATGACAAGCTGATCCGG
GAAGTGAAAGTGATCACCCTGAAGTCCAAGCTGGTGTCCGATTTCCGGAAGGATTTCCAGTTTTACAAAG
TGCGCGAGATCAACAACTACCACCACGCCCACGACGCCTACCTGAACGCCGTCGTGGGAACCGCCCTGAT
CAAAAAGTACCCTAAGCTGGAAAGCGAGTTCGTGTACGGCGACTACAAGGTGTACGACGTGCGGAAGATG
ATCGCCAAGAGCGAGCAGGAAATCGGCAAGGCTACCGCCAAGTACTTCTTCTACAGCAACATCATGAACT
TTTTCAAGACCGAGATTACCCTGGCCAACGGCGAGATCCGGAAGCGGCCTCTGATCGAGACAAACGGCGA
AACCGGGGAGATCGTGTGGGATAAGGGCCGGGATTTTGCCACCGTGCGGAAAGTGCTGAGCATGCCCCAA
GTGAATATCGTGAAAAAGACCGAGGTGCAGACAGGCGGCTTCAGCAAAGAGTCTATCCTGCCCAAGAGGA
ACAGCGATAAGCTGATCGCCAGAAAGAAGGACTGGGACCCTAAGAAGTACGGCGGCTTCGACAGCCCCAC
CGTGGCCTATTCTGTGCTGGTGGTGGCCAAAGTGGAAAAGGGCAAGTCCAAGAAACTGAAGAGTGTGAAA
GAGCTGCTGGGGATCACCATCATGGAAAGAAGCAGCTTCGAGAAGAATCCCATCGACTTTCTGGAAGCCA
AGGGCTACAAAGAAGTGAAAAAGGACCTGATCATCAAGCTGCCTAAGTACTCCCTGTTCGAGCTGGAAAA
CGGCCGGAAGAGAATGCTGGCCTCTGCCGGCGAACTGCAGAAGGGAAACGAACTGGCCCTGCCCTCCAAA
TATGTGAACTTCCTGTACCTGGCCAGCCACTATGAGAAGCTGAAGGGCTCCCCCGAGGATAATGAGCAGA
AACAGCTGTTTGTGGAACAGCACAAGCACTACCTGGACGAGATCATCGAGCAGATCAGCGAGTTCTCCAA
GAGAGTGATCCTGGCCGACGCTAATCTGGACAAAGTGCTGTCCGCCTACAACAAGCACCGGGATAAGCCC
ATCAGAGAGCAGGCCGAGAATATCATCCACCTGTTTACCCTGACCAATCTGGGAGCCCCTGCCGCCTTCA
AGTACTTTGACACCACCATCGACCGGAAGAGGTACACCAGCACCAAAGAGGTGCTGGACGCCACCCTGAT
CCACCAGAGCATCACCGGCCTGTACGAGACACGGATCGACCTGTCTCAGCTGGGAGGCGACAAGCGTCCT
GCTGCTACTAAGAAAGCTGGTCAAGCTAAGAAAAAGAAAGCTAGCGGCAGCGGCGCCACCAACTTCAGCC
TGCTGAAGCAGGCCGGCGACGTGGAGGAGAACCCCGGCCCCATGGCCAAGCCTTTGTCTCAAGAAGAATC
CACCCTCATTGAAAGAGCAACGGCTACAATCAACAGCATCCCCATCTCTGAAGACTACAGCGTCGCCAGC
GCAGCTCTCTCTAGCGACGGCCGCATCTTCACTGGTGTCAATGTATATCATTTTACTGGGGGACCTTGTG
CAGAACTCGTGGTGCTGGGCACTGCTGCTGCTGCGGCAGCTGGCAACCTGACTTGTATCGTCGCGATCGG
AAATGAGAACAGGGGCATCTTGAGCCCCTGCGGACGGTGCCGACAGGTGCTTCTCGATCTGCATCCTGGG
ATCAAAGCCATAGTGAAGGACAGTGATGGACAGCCGACGGCAGTTGGGATTCGTGAATTGCTGCCCTCTG
GTTATGTGTGGGAGGGCTAAACGCGTTAAGTCGACAATCAACCTCTGGATTACAAAATTTGTGAAAGATT
GACTGGTATTCTTAACTATGTTGCTCCTTTTACGCTATGTGGATACGCTGCTTTAATGCCTTTGTATCAT
GCTATTGCTTCCCGTATGGCTTTCATTTTCTCCTCCTTGTATAAATCCTGGTTGCTGTCTCTTTATGAGG
AGTTGTGGCCCGTTGTCAGGCAACGTGGCGTGGTGTGCACTGTGTTTGCTGACGCAACCCCCACTGGTTG
GGGCATTGCCACCACCTGTCAGCTCCTTTCCGGGACTTTCGCTTTCCCCCTCCCTATTGCCACGGCGGAA
CTCATCGCCGCCTGCCTTGCCCGCTGCTGGACAGGGGCTCGGCTGTTGGGCACTGACAATTCCGTGGTGT
TGTCGGGGAAATCATCGTCCTTTCCTTGGCTGCTCGCCTGTGTTGCCACCTGGATTCTGCGCGGGACGTC
CTTCTGCTACGTCCCTTCGGCCCTCAATCCAGCGGACCTTCCTTCCCGCGGCCTGCTGCCGGCTCTGCGG
CCTCTTCCGCGTCTTCGCCTTCGCCCTCAGACGAGTCGGATCTCCCTTTGGGCCGCCTCCCCGCGTCGAC
TTTAAGACCAATGACTTACAAGGCAGCTGTAGATCTTAGCCACTTTTTAAAAGAAAAGGGGGGACTGGAA
GGGCTAATTCACTCCCAACGAAGACAAGATCTGCTTTTTGCTTGTACTGGGTCTCTCTGGTTAGACCAGA
TCTGAGCCTGGGAGCTCTCTGGCTAACTAGGGAACCCACTGCTTAAGCCTCAATAAAGCTTGCCTTGAGT
GCTTCAAGTAGTGTGTGCCCGTCTGTTGTGTGACTCTGGTAACTAGAGATCCCTCAGACCCTTTTAGTCA
GTGTGGAAAATCTCTAGCAGTACGTATAGTAGTTCATGTCATCTTATTATTCAGTATTTATAACTTGCAA
AGAAATGAATATCAGAGAGTGAGAGGAACTTGTTTATTGCAGCTTATAATGGTTACAAATAAAGCAATAG
CATCACAAATTTCACAAATAAAGCATTTTTTTCACTGCATTCTAGTTGTGGTTTGTCCAAACTCATCAAT
GTATCTTATCATGTCTGGCTCTAGCTATCCCGCCCCTAACTCCGCCCATCCCGCCCCTAACTCCGCCCAG
TTCCGCCCATTCTCCGCCCCATGGCTGACTAATTTTTTTTATTTATGCAGAGGCCGAGGCCGCCTCGGCC
TCTGAGCTATTCCAGAAGTAGTGAGGAGGCTTTTTTGGAGGCCTAGGGACGTACCCAATTCGCCCTATAG
TGAGTCGTATTACGCGCGCTCACTGGCCGTCGTTTTACAACGTCGTGACTGGGAAAACCCTGGCGTTACC
CAACTTAATCGCCTTGCAGCACATCCCCCTTTCGCCAGCTGGCGTAATAGCGAAGAGGCCCGCACCGATC
GCCCTTCCCAACAGTTGCGCAGCCTGAATGGCGAATGGG
[124 nt withheld, positions 8720-8843]
C
[91 nt withheld, positions 8845-8935]
A
[49 nt withheld, positions 8937-8985]
CCTTTGACGTTGGAGTCCACGTTCTTT
[37 nt withheld, positions 9013-9049]
ACCCTATCTCGGTCTATTCTTTTGATTTATAAGGGATTTTGCCGATTTCGGCCTATTGGTTAAAAAATGA
GCTGATTTAACAAAAATTTAACGCGAATTTTAACAAAATATTAACGCTTACAATTTAGGTGGCACTTTTC
GGGGAAATGTGCGCGGAACCCCTATTTGTTTATTTTTCTAAATACATTCAAATATGTATCCGCTCATGAG
ACAATAACCCTGATAAATGCTTCAATAATATTGAAAAAGGAAGAGTATGAGTATTCAACATTTCCGTGTC
GCCCTTATTCCCTTTTTTGCGGCATTTTGCCTTCCTGTTTTTGCTCACCCAGAAACGCTGGTGAAAGTAA
AAGATGCTGAAGATCAGTTGGGTGCACGAGTGGGTTACATCGAACTGGATCTCAACAGCGGTAAGATCCT
TGAGAGTTTTCGCCCCGAAGAACGTTTTCCAATGATGAGCACTTTTAAAGTTCTGCTATGTGGCGCGGTA
TTATCCCGTATTGACGCCGGGCAAGAGCAACTCGGTCGCCGCATACACTATTCTCAGAATGACTTGGTTG
AGTACTCACCAGTCACAGAAAAGCATCTTACGGATGGCATGACAGTAAGAGAATTATGCAGTGCTGCCAT
AACCATGAGTGATAACACTGCGGCCAACTTACTTCTGACAACGATCGGAGGACCGAAGGAGCTAACCGCT
TTTTTGCACAACATGGGGGATCATGTAACTCGCCTTGATCGTTGGGAACCGGAGCTGAATGAAGCCATAC
CAAACGACGAGCGTGACACCACGATGCCTGTAGCAATGGCAACAACGTTGCGCAAACTATTAACTGGCGA
ACTACTTACTCTAGCTTCCCGGCAACAATTAATAGACTGGATGGAGGCGGATAAAGTTGCAGGACCACTT
CTGCGCTCGGCCCTTCCGGCTGGCTGGTTTATTGCTGATAAATCTGGAGCCGGTGAGCGTGGGTCTCGCG
GTATCATTGCAGCACTGGGGCCAGATGGTAAGCCCTCCCGTATCGTAGTTATCTACACGACGGGGAGTCA
GGCAACTATGGATGAACGAAATAGACAGATCGCTGAGATAGGTGCCTCACTGATTAAGCATTGGTAACTG
TCAGACCAAGTTTACTCATATATACTTTAGATTGATTTAAAACTTCATTTTTAATTTAAAAGGATCTAGG
TGAAGATCCTTTTTGATAATCTCATGACCAAAATCCCTTAACGTGAGTTTTCGTTCCACTGAGCGTCAGA
CCCCGTAGAAAAGATCAAAGGATCTTCTTGAGATCCTTTTTTTCTGCGCGTAATCTGCTGCTTGCAAACA
AAAAAACCACCGCTACCAGCGGTGGTTTGTTTGCCGGATCAAGAGCTACCAACTCTTTTTCCGAAGGTAA
CTGGCTTCAGCAGAGCGCAGATACCAAATACTGTTCTTCTAGTGTAGCCGTAGTTAGGCCACCACTTCAA
GAACTCTGTAGCACCGCCTACATACCTCGCTCTGCTAATCCTGTTACCAGTGGCTGCTGCCAGTGGCGAT
AAGTCGTGTCTTACCGGGTTGGACTCAAGACGATAGTTACCGGATAAGGCGCAGCGGTCGGGCTGAACGG
GGGGTTCGTGCACACAGCCCAGCTTGGAGCGAACGACCTACACCGAACTGAGATACCTACAGCGTGAGCT
ATGAGAAAGCGCCACGCTTCCCGAAGGGAGAAAGGCGGACAGGTATCCGGTAAGCGGCAGGGTCGGAACA
GGAGAGCGCACGAGGGAGCTTCCAGGGGGAAACGCCTGGTATCTTTATAGTCCTGTCGGGTTTCGCCACC
TCTGACTTGAGCGTCGATTTTTGTGATGCTCGTCAGGGGGGCGGAGCCTATGGAAAAACGCCAGCAACGC
GGCCTTTTTACGGTTCCTGGCCTTTTGCTGGCCTTTTGCTCACATGTTCTTTCCTGCGTTATCCCCTGAT
TCTGTGGATAACCGTATTACCGCCTTTGAGTGAGCTGATACCGCTCGCCGCAGCCGAACGACCGAGCGCA
GCGAGTCAGTGAGCGAGGAAGCGGAAGAGCGCCCAATACGCAAACCGCCTCTCCCCGCGCGTTGGCCGAT
TCATTAATGCAGCTGGCACGACAGGTTTCCCGACTGGAAAGCGGGCAGTGAGCGCAACGCAATTAATGTG
AGTTAGCTCACTCATTAGGCACCCCAGGCTTTACACTTTATGCTTCCGGCTCGTATGTTGTGTGGAATTG
TGAGCGGATAACAATTTCACACAGGAAACAGCTATGACCATGATTACGCCAAGCGCGCAATTAACCCTCA
CTAAAGGGAACAAAAGCTGGAGCTGCAAGC
